Addgene plasmid #43593: III-CTCG
Depositing lab: Chad Cowan & Kiran Musunuru. Depositing organization: Harvard University. Publication: A TALEN Genome-Editing System for Generating Human Stem Cell-Based Disease Models. Ding Q, Lee YK, Schaefer EA, Peters DT, Veres A, Kim K, Kuperwasser N, Motola DL, Meissner TB, Hendriks WT, Trevisan M, Gupta RM, Moisan A, Banks E, Friesen M, Schinzel RT, Xia F, Tang A, Xia Y, Figueroa E, Wann A, Ahfeldt T, Daheron L, Zhang F, Rubin LL, Peng LF, Chung RT, Musunuru K, Cowan CA. Cell Stem Cell. 2012 Dec 12. pii: S1934-5909(12)00645-5. doi: 10.1016/j.stem.2012.11.011. PubMed 23246482.
Backbone
  Vector backbone: pCRII-TOPO
  Backbone manufacturer: Invitrogen
  Backbone size w/o insert (bp): 3973
  Vector type: Bacterial Cloning
Growth in bacteria
  Bacterial resistance: Ampicillin and Kanamycin, 100 & 50 μg/mL
  Growth temperature: 37°C
  Growth strain: Top10
  Copy number: High Copy
Gene/Insert
  Gene/Insert name: III-CTCG
  Species: Synthetic
  Insert size (bp): 426
  Cloning method: TOPO Cloning
  Sequencing primers: 5′ T7; 3′ M13-rev
Terms and licenses: Academic/Nonprofit Terms; Industry Terms: Not Available to Industry
How to cite: III-CTCG was a gift from Chad Cowan & Kiran Musunuru (Addgene plasmid # 43593 ; http://n2t.net/addgene:43593 ; RRID:Addgene_43593)
