[The description below was written by a language model from this plasmid's Addgene catalogue record.]
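Description:
III-CTCG is a bacterial cloning plasmid built on the commercial pCRII-TOPO backbone (about 4 kb without insert), into which a 426 bp synthetic insert was introduced by TOPO cloning. It is a high-copy plasmid propagated in E. coli and carries resistance to both ampicillin and kanamycin, as is standard for this backbone. No feature table accompanies the record, so individual backbone elements such as the origin of replication are not itemised. The use of T7 and M13 reverse primers for sequencing is consistent with the insert sitting in the pCRII-TOPO cloning site, which is flanked by those primer sites.

The record names the insert only as "III-CTCG" and does not describe its content. However, the plasmid was deposited with a publication describing a TALEN genome-editing system for generating human stem cell-based disease models. In that context, the name and size are consistent with a pre-assembled block of four TAL effector repeats. Each repeat is roughly 100 bp and specifies one base, so the block would recognise the sequence C-T-C-G, and "III" probably marks the block's position in the ordered assembly of a full repeat array. This interpretation is inferred from the name and the associated study and is not stated explicitly in the catalogue fields.

The plasmid has no eukaryotic promoter or expression elements on record. It is best regarded as a storage and source vector for a modular component, one member of a library from which fragments are combined to build custom TALEN DNA-binding domains, and not as a construct used directly in mammalian cells.
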