>Addgene plasmid #43593 | III-CTCG | depositor partial sequence | sequence record 58858 | III-CTCG sequence 426 bps
CGTCTCGGCTCACCCCAGAGCAGGTCGTGGCGATCGCAAGCCACGACGGAGGAAAGCAAGCCTTGGAAAC
AGTACAGAGGCTGTTGCCTGTGCTGTGCCAAGCGCACGGACTCACCCCAGAGCAGGTCGTGGCCATTGCC
TCGAATGGAGGGGGCAAACAGGCGTTGGAAACCGTACAACGATTGCTGCCGGTGCTGTGCCAAGCGCACG
GCCTCACCCCAGAGCAGGTCGTGGCGATCGCAAGCCACGACGGAGGAAAGCAAGCCTTGGAAACAGTACA
GAGGCTGTTGCCTGTGCTGTGCCAAGCGCACGGATTAACCCCAGAGCAGGTCGTGGCAATCGCGAGCAAT
AACGGCGGAAAACAGGCTTTGGAAACGGTGCAGAGGCTCCTTCCAGTGCTGTGCCAAGCGCACGGACTCA
GAGACG
