>Addgene plasmid #43593 | III-CTCG | addgene partial sequence | sequence record 61562 | M13-F20 5'-TGTAAAACGACGGCCAGT-3'
CGAATTGGGCCCTCTAGATGCATGCTCGAGCGGCCGCCAGTGTGATGGATATCTGCAGAATTCGCCCTTG
ATGCCGTCCTAGCGCGTCTCGGCTCACCCCAGAGCAGGTCGTGGCGATCGCAAGCCACGACGGAGGAAAG
CAAGCCTTGGAAACAGTACAGAGGCTGTTGCCTGTGCTGTGCCAAGCGCACGGACTCACCCCAGAGCAGG
TCGTGGCCATTGCCTCGAATGGAGGGGGCAAACAGGCGTTGGAAACCGTACAACGATTGCTGCCGGTGCT
GTGCCAAGCGCACGGCCTCACCCCAGAGCAGGTCGTGGCGATCGCAAGCCACGACGGAGGAAAGCAAGCC
TTGGAAACAGTACAGAGGCTGTTGCCTGTGCTGTGCCAAGCGCACGGATTAACCCCAGAGCAGGTCGTGG
CAATCGCGAGCAATAACGGCGGAAAACAGGCTTTGGAAACGGTGCAGAGGCTCCTTCCAGTGCTGTGCCA
AGCGCACGGACTCAGAGACGTGGGCACAGGAAAGATACTTAAGGGCGAATTCCAGCACACTGGCGGCCGT
TACTAGTGGATCCGAGCTCGGTACCAAGCTTGATGCATAGCTTGAGTATTCTATAGTGTCACCTAAATAG
CTTGGCGTAATCATGGTCATAGCTGTTTCCTGTGTGAAATTGTTATCCGCTCACAATTCCACACAACATA
CGAGCCGGAAGCATAAAGTGTAAAGCCTGGGGTGCCTAATGAGTGAGCTAACTCACATTAATTGCGTTGC
GCTCACTGCCCGCTTTCCAGTCGGGAAACCTGTCGTGCCAGCTGCATTAATGAATCGGCCAACGCGCGGG
GAGAGGCGGTTTGCGTATTGGGCGCTCTTCCG
